Addgene plasmid #71702: pJK651
Purpose: Produces E. coli thioredoxin reductase with a C-terminal His6 tag (EcTrxBH6)
Depositing lab: T. J. Kappock. Depositing organization: Purdue University.
Backbone
  Vector backbone: pET23a
  Backbone size w/o insert (bp): 3666
  Total vector size (bp): 4556
  Vector type: Bacterial Expression
Growth in bacteria
  Bacterial resistance: Ampicillin, 100 μg/mL
  Growth temperature: 37°C
  Growth strain: DH5alpha
  Copy number: High Copy
Gene/Insert
  Gene/Insert name: thioredoxin reductase (alt names: trxB; JW0871; b0888)
  Species: Escherichia coli str. K-12 substr. MG1655
  GenBank ID: NP_415408
  Promoter: T7
  Tag / fusion protein: His6 (C terminal on backbone)
  Cloning method: Restriction Enzyme; 5′ cloning site NdeI (not destroyed); 3′ cloning site XhoI (not destroyed)
  Sequencing primers: 5′ T7 promoter; 3′ T7 terminator
Terms and licenses: Academic/Nonprofit Terms; Industry Terms: Not Available to Industry
How to cite: pJK651 was a gift from T. J. Kappock (Addgene plasmid # 71702 ; http://n2t.net/addgene:71702 ; RRID:Addgene_71702)
