[The description below was written by a language model from this plasmid's Addgene catalogue record and pLannotate feature annotations shown in this document.]
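Description:
pJK651 is a bacterial expression plasmid built on the pET23a backbone for producing Escherichia coli thioredoxin reductase (trxB, from K-12 substrain MG1655) with a C-terminal hexahistidine tag, a product the depositor designates EcTrxBH6. The total construct is 4,556 bp. It replicates from a ColE1/pMB1-type origin and is listed as high copy, although the annotation also detects a rop segment and the pBR322 bom region next to the origin. Selection is by ampicillin through the bla β-lactamase gene under its own promoter. An f1 phage origin is also present and could be used to make single-stranded DNA.

The trxB coding sequence was inserted between the NdeI and XhoI sites, both of which are retained. This places its start codon just downstream of the T7 promoter and the efficient ribosome binding site from phage T7 gene 10. Cloning into XhoI fuses the reading frame to the His tag encoded by the backbone. The feature table labels this tag as a fragment of a 9xHis tag, but its 18-nt span corresponds to six histidine codons, which matches the catalogue entry. A T7 terminator follows the cassette. The short "SET1 fragment" annotated between the tag and the terminator, and the predicted YPB1 reading frame upstream of the promoter, are most likely automated matches to backbone sequence rather than intended parts of the design.

Because transcription depends on T7 RNA polymerase, expression requires a host that supplies that enzyme, whereas an ordinary cloning strain such as DH5alpha serves for propagation. The His tag allows the flavoenzyme to be purified by immobilized metal affinity chromatography. The record does not specify downstream applications.
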