Features (pLannotate 1.2.2; 13 found; start..end, strand, type, name):
     12..467     +  rep_origin     f1 ori (sequence partly withheld): f1 bacteriophage origin of replication; arrow indicates direction of (+) strand synthesis
    494..598     +  promoter       AmpR promoter: bla
    599..1459    +  CDS            AmpR: β-lactamase; bla; confers resistance to ampicillin, carbenicillin, and related antibiotics
   1630..2218    +  rep_origin     ori: high-copy-number ColE1/pMB1/pBR322/pUC origin of replication
   2404..2546    -  misc_feature   bom: basis of mobility region from pBR322
   2648..2839    -  CDS            rop: Rop protein, which maintains plasmids at low copy number; rop
   2856..3236    +  CDS            YPB1_ECOLX: Protein predicted: Swiss-Prot protein existence level 4. From Escherichia coli.
   3348..3366    +  promoter       T7 promoter: promoter for bacteriophage T7 RNA polymerase
   3398..3420    +  RBS            RBS: efficient ribosome binding site from bacteriophage T7 gene 10 (Olins and Rangwala, 1989)
   3428..4390    +  CDS            trxB: TRXB_ECOLI - Experimental evidence at protein level: Swiss-Prot protein existence level 1. From Escherichia coli (strain K12).
   4400..4417    +  CDS            9xHis (fragment): 9xHis affinity tag
   4427..4476    +  CDS            SET1 (fragment): solubility-enhancement tag derived from T7 phage gene 10B
   4484..4531    +  terminator     T7 terminator: transcription terminator for bacteriophage T7 RNA polymerase
>Addgene plasmid #71702 | pJK651 | depositor full sequence | sequence record 131727 | pJK651 sequence 4556 bps
TGGCGAATGGG
[124 nt withheld, positions 12-135]
C
[91 nt withheld, positions 137-227]
A
[49 nt withheld, positions 229-277]
CCTTTGACGTTGGAGTCCACGTTCTTT
[37 nt withheld, positions 305-341]
ACCCTATCTCGGTCTATTCTTTTGATTTATAAGGGATTTTGCCGATTTCGGCCTATTGGTTAAAAAATGA
GCTGATTTAACAAAAATTTAACGCGAATTTTAACAAAATATTAACGTTTACAATTTCAGGTGGCACTTTT
CGGGGAAATGTGCGCGGAACCCCTATTTGTTTATTTTTCTAAATACATTCAAATATGTATCCGCTCATGA
GACAATAACCCTGATAAATGCTTCAATAATATTGAAAAAGGAAGAGTATGAGTATTCAACATTTCCGTGT
CGCCCTTATTCCCTTTTTTGCGGCATTTTGCCTTCCTGTTTTTGCTCACCCAGAAACGCTGGTGAAAGTA
AAAGATGCTGAAGATCAGTTGGGTGCACGAGTGGGTTACATCGAACTGGATCTCAACAGCGGTAAGATCC
TTGAGAGTTTTCGCCCCGAAGAACGTTTTCCAATGATGAGCACTTTTAAAGTTCTGCTATGTGGCGCGGT
ATTATCCCGTATTGACGCCGGGCAAGAGCAACTCGGTCGCCGCATACACTATTCTCAGAATGACTTGGTT
GAGTACTCACCAGTCACAGAAAAGCATCTTACGGATGGCATGACAGTAAGAGAATTATGCAGTGCTGCCA
TAACCATGAGTGATAACACTGCGGCCAACTTACTTCTGACAACGATCGGAGGACCGAAGGAGCTAACCGC
TTTTTTGCACAACATGGGGGATCATGTAACTCGCCTTGATCGTTGGGAACCGGAGCTGAATGAAGCCATA
CCAAACGACGAGCGTGACACCACGATGCCTGCAGCAATGGCAACAACGTTGCGCAAACTATTAACTGGCG
AACTACTTACTCTAGCTTCCCGGCAACAATTAATAGACTGGATGGAGGCGGATAAAGTTGCAGGACCACT
TCTGCGCTCGGCCCTTCCGGCTGGCTGGTTTATTGCTGATAAATCTGGAGCCGGTGAGCGTGGGTCTCGC
GGTATCATTGCAGCACTGGGGCCAGATGGTAAGCCCTCCCGTATCGTAGTTATCTACACGACGGGGAGTC
AGGCAACTATGGATGAACGAAATAGACAGATCGCTGAGATAGGTGCCTCACTGATTAAGCATTGGTAACT
GTCAGACCAAGTTTACTCATATATACTTTAGATTGATTTAAAACTTCATTTTTAATTTAAAAGGATCTAG
GTGAAGATCCTTTTTGATAATCTCATGACCAAAATCCCTTAACGTGAGTTTTCGTTCCACTGAGCGTCAG
ACCCCGTAGAAAAGATCAAAGGATCTTCTTGAGATCCTTTTTTTCTGCGCGTAATCTGCTGCTTGCAAAC
AAAAAAACCACCGCTACCAGCGGTGGTTTGTTTGCCGGATCAAGAGCTACCAACTCTTTTTCCGAAGGTA
ACTGGCTTCAGCAGAGCGCAGATACCAAATACTGTCCTTCTAGTGTAGCCGTAGTTAGGCCACCACTTCA
AGAACTCTGTAGCACCGCCTACATACCTCGCTCTGCTAATCCTGTTACCAGTGGCTGCTGCCAGTGGCGA
TAAGTCGTGTCTTACCGGGTTGGACTCAAGACGATAGTTACCGGATAAGGCGCAGCGGTCGGGCTGAACG
GGGGGTTCGTGCACACAGCCCAGCTTGGAGCGAACGACCTACACCGAACTGAGATACCTACAGCGTGAGC
TATGAGAAAGCGCCACGCTTCCCGAAGGGAGAAAGGCGGACAGGTATCCGGTAAGCGGCAGGGTCGGAAC
AGGAGAGCGCACGAGGGAGCTTCCAGGGGGAAACGCCTGGTATCTTTATAGTCCTGTCGGGTTTCGCCAC
CTCTGACTTGAGCGTCGATTTTTGTGATGCTCGTCAGGGGGGCGGAGCCTATGGAAAAACGCCAGCAACG
CGGCCTTTTTACGGTTCCTGGCCTTTTGCTGGCCTTTTGCTCACATGTTCTTTCCTGCGTTATCCCCTGA
TTCTGTGGATAACCGTATTACCGCCTTTGAGTGAGCTGATACCGCTCGCCGCAGCCGAACGACCGAGCGC
AGCGAGTCAGTGAGCGAGGAAGCGGAAGAGCGCCTGATGCGGTATTTTCTCCTTACGCATCTGTGCGGTA
TTTCACACCGCATATATGGTGCACTCTCAGTACAATCTGCTCTGATGCCGCATAGTTAAGCCAGTATACA
CTCCGCTATCGCTACGTGACTGGGTCATGGCTGCGCCCCGACACCCGCCAACACCCGCTGACGCGCCCTG
ACGGGCTTGTCTGCTCCCGGCATCCGCTTACAGACAAGCTGTGACCGTCTCCGGGAGCTGCATGTGTCAG
AGGTTTTCACCGTCATCACCGAAACGCGCGAGGCAGCTGCGGTAAAGCTCATCAGCGTGGTCGTGAAGCG
ATTCACAGATGTCTGCCTGTTCATCCGCGTCCAGCTCGTTGAGTTTCTCCAGAAGCGTTAATGTCTGGCT
TCTGATAAAGCGGGCCATGTTAAGGGCGGTTTTTTCCTGTTTGGTCACTGATGCCTCCGTGTAAGGGGGA
TTTCTGTTCATGGGGGTAATGATACCGATGAAACGAGAGAGGATGCTCACGATACGGGTTACTGATGATG
AACATGCCCGGTTACTGGAACGTTGTGAGGGTAAACAACTGGCGGTATGGATGCGGCGGGACCAGAGAAA
AATCACTCAGGGTCAATGCCAGCGCTTCGTTAATACAGATGTAGGTGTTCCACAGGGTAGCCAGCAGCAT
CCTGCGATGCAGATCCGGAACATAATGGTGCAGGGCGCTGACTTCCGCGTTTCCAGACTTTACGAAACAC
GGAAACCGAAGACCATTCATGTTGTTGCTCAGGTCGCAGACGTTTTGCAGCAGCAGTCGCTTCACGTTCG
CTCGCGTATCGGTGATTCATTCTGCTAACCAGTAAGGCAACCCCGCCAGCCTAGCCGGGTCCTCAACGAC
AGGAGCACGATCATGCGCACCCGTGGCCAGGACCCAACGCTGCCCGAGATCTCGATCCCGCGAAATTAAT
ACGACTCACTATAGGGAGACCACAACGGTTTCCCTCTAGAAATAATTTTGTTTAACTTTAAGAAGGAGAT
ATACATATGGGCACGACCAAACACAGTAAACTGCTTATCCTGGGTTCAGGCCCGGCGGGATACACCGCTG
CTGTCTACGCGGCGCGCGCCAACCTGCAACCTGTGCTGATTACCGGCATGGAAAAAGGCGGCCAACTGAC
CACCACCACGGAAGTGGAAAACTGGCCTGGCGATCCAAACGATCTGACCGGTCCGTTATTAATGGAGCGC
ATGCACGAACATGCCACCAAGTTTGAAACTGAGATCATTTTTGATCATATCAACAAGGTGGATCTGCAAA
ACCGTCCGTTCCGTCTGAATGGCGATAACGGCGAATACACTTGCGACGCGCTGATTATTGCCACCGGAGC
TTCTGCACGCTATCTCGGCCTGCCCTCTGAAGAAGCCTTTAAAGGCCGTGGGGTTTCTGCTTGTGCAACC
TGCGACGGTTTCTTCTATCGCAACCAGAAAGTTGCGGTCATCGGCGGCGGCAATACCGCGGTTGAAGAGG
CGCTGTATCTGTCTAACATCGCTTCGGAAGTGCATCTGATTCACCGCCGTGACGGTTTCCGCGCGGAAAA
AATCCTCATTAAGCGCCTGATGGATAAAGTGGAGAACGGCAACATCATTCTGCACACCAACCGTACGCTG
GAAGAAGTGACCGGCGATCAAATGGGTGTCACTGGCGTTCGTCTGCGCGATACGCAAAACAGCGATAACA
TCGAGTCACTCGACGTTGCCGGTCTGTTTGTTGCTATCGGTCACAGCCCGAATACTGCGATTTTCGAAGG
GCAGCTGGAACTGGAAAACGGCTACATCAAAGTACAGTCGGGTATTCATGGTAATGCCACCCAGACCAGC
ATTCCTGGCGTCTTTGCCGCAGGCGACGTGATGGATCACATTTATCGCCAGGCCATTACTTCGGCCGGTA
CAGGCTGCATGGCAGCACTTGATGCGGAACGCTACCTCGATGGTTTAGCTGACGCAAAATCACTCGAGCA
CCACCACCACCACCACTGAGATCCGGCTGCTAACAAAGCCCGAAAGGAAGCTGAGTTGGCTGCTGCCACC
GCTGAGCAATAACTAGCATAACCCCTTGGGGCCTCTAAACGGGTCTTGAGGGGTTTTTTGCTGAAAGGAG
GAACTATATCCGGAT
