>Addgene plasmid #71702 | pJK651 | addgene partial sequence | sequence record 134279 | T7 5'-TAATACGACTCACTATAGGG-3'
AATAATTTTGTTTAACTTTAAGAAGGAGATATACATATGGGCACGACCAAACACAGTAAACTGCTTATCC
TGGGTTCAGGCCCGGCGGGATACACCGCTGCTGTCTACGCGGCGCGCGCCAACCTGCAACCTGTGCTGAT
TACCGGCATGGAAAAAGGCGGCCAACTGACCACCACCACGGAAGTGGAAAACTGGCCTGGCGATCCAAAC
GATCTGACCGGTCCGTTATTAATGGAGCGCATGCACGAACATGCCACCAAGTTTGAAACTGAGATCATTT
TTGATCATATCAACAAGGTGGATCTGCAAAACCGTCCGTTCCGTCTGAATGGCGATAACGGCGAATACAC
TTGCGACGCGCTGATTATTGCCACCGGAGCTTCTGCACGCTATCTCGGCCTGCCCTCTGAAGAAGCCTTT
AAAGGCCGTGGGGTTTCTGCTTGTGCAACCTGCGACGGTTTCTTCTATCGCAACCAGAAAGTTGCGGTCA
TCGGCGGCGGCAATACCGCGGTTGAAGAGGCGCTGTATCTGTCTAACATCGCTTCGGAAGTGCATCTGAT
TCACCGCCGTGACGGTTTCCGCGCGGAAAAAATCCTCATTAAGCGCCTGATGGATAAAGTGGAGAACGGC
AACATCATTCTGCACACCAACCGTACGCTGGAAGAAGTGACCGGCGATCAAATGGGTGTCACTGGCGTTC
GTCTGCGCGATACGCAAAACAGCGATAACATCGAGTCACTCGACGTTGCCGGTCTGTTTGTTGCTATCGG
TCACAGCCCGAATACTGCGATTTTCGAAGGGCAGCTGGAACTGGAAAACGGCTACATCAAAGTACAGTCG
GGTATTCATGGTAATGCCACCCAGACCAGCATTCCTGGCGTCTTTGCCGCAGGCGACGTGATGGATCACA
TTTATCGCCAGGCCATTACTTCGGCCGGTACAGGCTGCATGGCAGCACTTGATGCGGAACGCTACCTCGA
TGGTTTAGCTGACGCAAAATCACTCGAGCACCACCACCACCACCACTGAGATCCGGCTGCTAACAAAGCC
CGAAAGGAAGCTGAGTTGGCTGCTGCCACCGCTGAGCAATAACTAGCATAACCCCTTGGGGCCTCTAAAC
GGGTCT
