>Addgene plasmid #71702 | pJK651 | addgene partial sequence | sequence record 134280 | T7term 5'-GCTAGTTATTGCTCAGCGG-3'
TTCGGGCTTTGTTAGCAGCCGGATCTCAGTGGTGGTGGTGGTGGTGCTCGAGTGATTTTGCGTCAGCTAA
ACCATCGAGGTAGCGTTCCGCATCAAGTGCTGCCATGCAGCCTGTACCGGCCGAAGTAATGGCCTGGCGA
TAAATGTGATCCATCACGTCGCCTGCGGCAAAGACGCCAGGAATGCTGGTCTGGGTGGCATTACCATGAA
TACCCGACTGTACTTTGATGTAGCCGTTTTCCAGTTCCAGCTGCCCTTCGAAAATCGCAGTATTCGGGCT
GTGACCGATAGCAACAAACAGACCGGCAACGTCGAGTGACTCGATGTTATCGCTGTTTTGCGTATCGCGC
AGACGAACGCCAGTGACACCCATTTGATCGCCGGTCACTTCTTCCAGCGTACGGTTGGTGTGCAGAATGA
TGTTGCCGTTCTCCACTTTATCCATCAGGCGCTTAATGAGGATTTTTTCCGCGCGGAAACCGTCACGGCG
GTGAATCAGATGCACTTCCGAAGCGATGTTAGACAGATACAGCGCCTCTTCAACCGCGGTATTGCCGCCG
CCGATGACCGCAACTTTCTGGTTGCGATAGAAGAAACCGTCGCAGGTTGCACAAGCAGAAACCCCACGGC
CTTTAAAGGCTTCTTCAGAGGGCAGGCCGAGATAGCGTGCAGAAGCTCCGGTGGCAATAATCAGCGCGTC
GCAAGTGTATTCGCCGTTATCGCCATTCAGACGGAACGGACGGTTTTGCAGATCCACCTTGTTGATATGA
TCAAAAATGATCTCAGTTTCAAACTTGGTGGCATGTTCGTGCATGCGCTCCATTAATAACGGACCGGTCA
GATCGTTTGGATCGCCAGGCCAGTTTTCCACTTCCGTGGTGGTGGTCAGTTGGCCGCCTTTTTCCATGCC
GGTAATCAGCACAGGTTGCAGGTTGGCGCGCGCCGCGTAGACAGCAGCGGTGTATCCCGCCGGGCCTGAA
CCCAGGATAAGCAGTTTACTGTGTTTGGTCGTGCCCATATGTATATCTCCTTCTTAAAGTTAAACAAAAT
TATTTCTAGAGGGAAACCGTT
